Addgene plasmid #102943: PresentER-Cassette mCherry
Purpose: (Empty Backbone) PresentER with removable cassette for cloning of MHC-I antigen (mCherry version)
Depositing lab: David Scheinberg. Depositing organization: Memorial Sloan-Kettering Cancer Center. Publication: Rejection of immunogenic tumor clones is limited by clonal fraction. Gejman RS, Chang AY, Jones HF, DiKun K, Hakimi AA, Schietinger A, Scheinberg DA. Elife. 2018 Nov 30;7. pii: 41090. doi: 10.7554/eLife.41090. PubMed 30499773.
Backbone
  Vector backbone: PresentER
  Backbone size (bp): 8200
  Vector type: Mammalian Expression, Retroviral
  Promoter: LTR
  Selectable markers: Puromycin ; mCherry
Growth in bacteria
  Bacterial resistance: Ampicillin, 100 μg/mL
  Growth temperature: 37°C
  Growth strain: NEB Stable
  Copy number: High Copy
Gene/Insert
  Cloning method: Restriction Enzyme
  Sequencing primers: 5′ GTTCGACCCCGCCTCGATCC
Terms and licenses: Academic/Nonprofit Terms; Industry Terms: Not Available to Industry
Depositor comments: Please visit https://www.biorxiv.org/content/early/2018/09/22/267047 for bioRxiv preprint.
How to cite: PresentER-Cassette mCherry was a gift from David Scheinberg (Addgene plasmid # 102943 ; http://n2t.net/addgene:102943 ; RRID:Addgene_102943)
