[The description below was written by a language model from this plasmid's Addgene catalogue record and pLannotate feature annotations shown in this document.]
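Description:
PresentER-Cassette mCherry is an empty-backbone gammaretroviral vector for mammalian expression, built so that a short sequence encoding an MHC class I antigen can be cloned in by restriction enzyme digestion in place of a removable cassette. It is propagated in E. coli through a high-copy ColE1/pUC-type origin with ampicillin selection (AmpR and its bla promoter). The catalogue lists the backbone at about 8.2 kb, while the deposited full sequence is 8,473 nt. Several short annotated fragments (rop, bom, lacZα, TcR, lacI, lac promoter/operator) appear to be remnants of earlier cloning vectors rather than functional units.

The viral portion is flanked by 5' and 3' long terminal repeats from murine embryonic stem cell virus, with the MESV Ψ packaging signal and a truncated MMLV gag region lacking its start codon, which allow the transcript to be packaged into retroviral particles when packaging functions are supplied in trans. The record names the LTR as the promoter for the cloning site. That region sits between 5' and 3' miR-30a flanking sequences, suggesting descent from a miR-30-based shRNA vector. It contains a fragment matching the MMTV envelope protein, followed by β-globin and chimeric intron fragments. The record does not explain these parts, and some of them presumably make up the removable stuffer, although the boundaries of the cassette are not stated. Downstream, a mouse PGK promoter drives puromycin N-acetyltransferase followed by an EMCV IRES and mCherry, so transduced cells can be selected with puromycin and tracked or sorted by red fluorescence from a single bicistronic transcript. The vector is intended for generating cells that present defined MHC-I peptides, and the associated publication concerns immune rejection of immunogenic tumor clones.
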