Features (pLannotate 1.2.2; 26 found; start..end, strand, type, name):
      1..861     -  CDS            AmpR: β-lactamase; bla; confers resistance to ampicillin, carbenicillin, and related antibiotics
    862..966     -  promoter       AmpR promoter: bla
   1061..1096    +  CDS            rop (fragment): Rop protein, which maintains plasmids at low copy number; rop
   1198..1297    +  misc_feature   bom (fragment): basis of mobility region from pBR322
   1303..1452    -  CDS            lacZα (fragment): LacZα fragment of β-galactosidase; lacZ fragment
   1452..1653    -  CDS            TcR (fragment): tetracycline efflux protein; tet; confers resistance to tetracycline
   1654..1752    +  CDS            env (fragment): murine leukemia virus gPr80 envelope polyprotein precursor; env; proteolytically cleaved into gp70SU and p15TM subunits
   1794..2310    +  LTR            5' LTR: 5' long terminal repeat from murine embryonic stem cell virus
   2374..2715    +  misc_feature   MESV Ψ: packaging signal of murine embryonic stem cell virus
   2782..3198    +  CDS            gag (truncated): truncated Moloney murine leukemia virus (MMLV) gag gene lacking the start codon
   3238..3331    +  ncRNA          5' miR-30a: sequence upstream of the 71-nt precursor of the human miR-30a microRNA (Zeng et al., 2002) miRNA
   3375..3605    +  CDS            env (fragment): ENV_MMTVC - Experimental evidence at protein level: Swiss-Prot protein existence level 1. The transmembrane protein (TM) acts as a class I viral fusion protein. Under the current model, the protein has at least 3 conformational states: pre-fusion native state, pre-hairpin intermediate state, and post-fusion hairpin state. During viral and target cell membrane fusion, the coiled coil regions (heptad repeats) assume a trimer-of-hairpins structure, positioning the fusion peptide in close proximity to the C-terminal region of the ectodomain. The formation of this structure appears to drive apposit
   3701..3796    +  CDS            HBB (fragment): HBB_GORGO - Experimental evidence at protein level: Swiss-Prot protein existence level 1. Involved in oxygen transport from the lung to the various peripheral tissues. From Gorilla gorilla gorilla (Western lowland gorilla).
   3797..3860    +  intron         chimeric intron (fragment): chimera between introns from human β-globin and immunoglobulin heavy chain genes
   3937..4049    +  ncRNA          3' miR-30a: sequence downstream of the 71-nt precursor of the human miR-30a microRNA (Zeng et al., 2002) miRNA
   4063..4562    +  promoter       PGK promoter: mouse phosphoglycerate kinase 1 promoter
   4583..5182    +  CDS            PuroR: puromycin N-acetyltransferase; pac from Streptomyces alboniger; confers resistance to puromycin
   5259..5810    +  misc_feature   IRES: internal ribosome entry site (IRES) of the encephalomyocarditis virus (EMCV)
   5822..6529    +  CDS            mCherry: mCherry is a basic (constitutively fluorescent) red fluorescent protein published in 2004, derived from Discosoma sp.. It is reported to be a very rapidly-maturing monomer with low acid sensitivity.
   6545..6571    +  misc_feature   MCS (fragment): pBluescript multiple cloning site
   6630..7144    +  LTR            3' LTR: 3' long terminal repeat from murine embryonic stem cell virus
   7337..7353    -  protein_bind   lac operator: The lac repressor binds to the lac operator to inhibit transcription in E. coli. This inhibition can be relieved by adding lactose or isopropyl-β-D-thiogalactopyranoside (IPTG). lac repressor encoded by lacI
   7361..7391    -  promoter       lac promoter: promoter for the E. coli lac operon
   7406..7427    -  protein_bind   CAP binding site: CAP binding activates transcription in the presence of cAMP. E. coli catabolite activator protein
   7440..7532    -  CDS            lacI (fragment): lac repressor; lacI; The lac repressor binds to the lac operator to inhibit transcription in E. coli. This inhibition can be relieved by adding lactose or isopropyl-β-D-thiogalactopyranoside (IPTG).
   7715..8303    -  rep_origin     ori: high-copy-number ColE1/pMB1/pBR322/pUC origin of replication
>Addgene plasmid #102943 | PresentER-Cassette mCherry | depositor full sequence | sequence record 194960 | PresentER-Cassette mCherry sequence 8473 bps
TTACCAATGCTTAATCAGTGAGGCACCTATCTCAGCGATCTGTCTATTTCGTTCATCCATAGTTGCCTGA
CTCCCCGTCGTGTAGATAACTACGATACGGGAGGGCTTACCATCTGGCCCCAGTGCTGCAATGATACCGC
GAGACCCACGCTCACCGGCTCCAGATTTATCAGCAATAAACCAGCCAGCCGGAAGGGCCGAGCGCAGAAG
TGGTCCTGCAACTTTATCCGCCTCCATCCAGTCTATTAATTGTTGCCGGGAAGCTAGAGTAAGTAGTTCG
CCAGTTAATAGTTTGCGCAACGTTGTTGCCATTGCTACAGGCATCGTGGTGTCACGCTCGTCGTTTGGTA
TGGCTTCATTCAGCTCCGGTTCCCAACGATCAAGGCGAGTTACATGATCCCCCATGTTGTGCAAAAAAGC
GGTTAGCTCCTTCGGTCCTCCGATCGTTGTCAGAAGTAAGTTGGCCGCAGTGTTATCACTCATGGTTATG
GCAGCACTGCATAATTCTCTTACTGTCATGCCATCCGTAAGATGCTTTTCTGTGACTGGTGAGTACTCAA
CCAAGTCATTCTGAGAATAGTGTATGCGGCGACCGAGTTGCTCTTGCCCGGCGTCAATACGGGATAATAC
CGCGCCACATAGCAGAACTTTAAAAGTGCTCATCATTGGAAAACGTTCTTCGGGGCGAAAACTCTCAAGG
ATCTTACCGCTGTTGAGATCCAGTTCGATGTAACCCACTCGTGCACCCAACTGATCTTCAGCATCTTTTA
CTTTCACCAGCGTTTCTGGGTGAGCAAAAACAGGAAGGCAAAATGCCGCAAAAAAGGGAATAAGGGCGAC
ACGGAAATGTTGAATACTCATACTCTTCCTTTTTCAATATTATTGAAGCATTTATCAGGGTTATTGTCTC
ATGAGCGGATACATATTTGAATGTATTTAGAAAAATAAACAAATAGGGGTTCCGCGCACATTTCCCCGAA
AAGTGCCACCTGACGTCTAAGAAACCATTATTATCATGACATTAACCTATAAAAATAGGCGTATCACGAG
GCCCTTTCGTCTCGCGCGTTTCGGTGATGACGGTGAAAACCTCTGACACATGCAGCTCCCGGAGACGGTC
ACAGCTTGTCTGTAAGCGGATGCCGGGAGCAGACAAGCCCGTCAGGGCGCGTCAGCGGGTGTTGGCGGGT
GTCGGGGCTGGCTTAACTATGCGGCATCAGAGCAGATTGTACTGAGAGTGCACCATATGCGGTGTGAAAT
ACCGCACAGATGCGTAAGGAGAAAATACCGCATCAGGCGCCATTCGCCATTCAGGCTGCGCAACTGTTGG
GAAGGGCGATCGGTGCGGGCCTCTTCGCTATTACGCCAGCTGGCGAAAGGGGGATGTGCTGCAAGGCGAT
TAAGTTGGGTAACGCCAGGGTTTTCCCAGTCACGACGTTGTAAAACGACGGCGCAAGGAATGGTGCATGC
AAGGAGATGGCGCCCAACAGTCCCCCGGCCACGGGGCCTGCCACCATACCCACGCCGAAACAAGCGCTCA
TGAGCCCGAAGTGGCGAGCCCGATCTTCCCCATCGGTGATGTCGGCGATATAGGCGCCAGCAACCGCACC
TGTGGCGCCGGTGATGCCGGCCACGATGCGTCCGGCGTAGAGGCGATTAGTCCAATTTGTTAAAGACAGG
ATATCAGTGGTCCAGGCTCTAGTTTTGACTCAACAATATCACCAGCTGAAGCCTATAGAGTACGAGCCAT
AGATAAAATAAAAGATTTTATTTAGTCTCCAGAAAAAGGGGGGAATGAAAGACCCCACCTGTAGGTTTGG
CAAGCTAGCTTAAGTAACGCCATTTTGCAAGGCATGGAAAATACATAACTGAGAATAGAGAAGTTCAGAT
CAAGGTTAGGAACAGAGAGACAGCAGAATATGGGCCAAACAGGATATCTGTGGTAAGCAGTTCCTGCCCC
GGCTCAGGGCCAAGAACAGATGGTCCCCAGATGCGGTCCCGCCCTCAGCAGTTTCTAGAGAACCATCAGA
TGTTTCCAGGGTGCCCCAAGGACCTGAAATGACCCTGTGCCTTATTTGAACTAACCAATCAGTTCGCTTC
TCGCTTCTGTTCGCGCGCTTCTGCTCCCCGAGCTCAATAAAAGAGCCCACAACCCCTCACTCGGCGCGCC
AGTCCTCCGATAGACTGCGTCGCCCGGGTACCCGTATTCCCAATAAAGCCTCTTGCTGTTTGCATCCGAA
TCGTGGACTCGCTGATCCTTGGGAGGGTCTCCTCAGATTGATTGACTGCCCACCTCGGGGGTCTTTCATT
TGGAGGTTCCACCGAGATTTGGAGACCCCTGCCCAGGGACCACCGACCCCCCCGCCGGGAGGTAAGCTGG
CCAGCGGTCGTTTCGTGTCTGTCTCTGTCTTTGTGCGTGTTTGTGCCGGCATCTAATGTTTGCGCCTGCG
TCTGTACTAGTTAGCTAACTAGCTCTGTATCTGGCGGACCCGTGGTGGAACTGACGAGTTCTGAACACCC
GGCCGCAACCCTGGGAGACGTCCCAGGGACTTTGGGGGCCGTTTTTGTGGCCCGACCTGAGGAAGGGAGT
CGATGTGGAATCCGACCCCGTCAGGATATGTGGTTCTGGTAGGAGACGAGAACCTAAAACAGTTCCCGCC
TCCGTCTGAATTTTTGCTTTCGGTTTGGAACCGAAGCCGCGCGTCTTGTCTGCTGCAGCGCTGCAGCATC
GTTCTGTGTTGTCTCTGTCTGACTGTGTTTCTGTATTTGTCTGAAAATTAGGGCCAGACTGTTACCACTC
CCTTAAGTTTGACCTTAGGTCACTGGAAAGATGTCGAGCGGATCGCTCACAACCAGTCGGTAGATGTCAA
GAAGAGACGTTGGGTTACCTTCTGCTCTGCAGAATGGCCAACCTTTAACGTCGGATGGCCGCGAGACGGC
ACCTTTAACCGAGACCTCATCACCCAGGTTAAGATCAAGGTCTTTTCACCTGGCCCGCATGGACACCCAG
ACCAGGTCCCCTACATCGTGACCTGGGAAGCCTTGGCTTTTGACCCCCCTCCCTGGGTCAAGCCCTTTGT
ACACCCTAAGCCTCCGCCTCCTCTTCCTCCATCCGCCCCGTCTCTCCCCCTTGAACCTCCTCGTTCGACC
CCGCCTCGATCCTCCCTTTATCCAGCCCTCACTCCTTCTCTAGGCGCCGGAATTAGATCTCTCGACTAGG
GATAACAGGGTAATTGTTTGAATGAGGCTTCAGTACTTTACAGAATCGTTGCCTGCACATCTTGGAAACA
CTTGCTGGGATTACTTCTTCAGGTTAACCCAACAGAAGGCTCGAGGTGACTGGAGTTCAGACGTGTGCTC
TTCCGATCGCCACCATGCCTAATCATCAGTCCGGGTCACCTACCGGCAGTTCAGACCTGCTCCTTGATGG
CAAGAAACAACGAGCCCATCTGGCGCTGAGGAGAAAACGGCGACGGGAAATGCGCAAGATTAACCGAAAG
GTGAGAAGAATGAATCTCGCACCCATTAAAGAAAAAACAGCCTGGCAGCACCTGCAAGCTCTGATCTTCG
AGGCGGAAGAAGTGTTGAAGACTTCTCAAACTCCACAGACCTCCCTCACGCTGTTTCTAGCACTCTTGGC
CGTATTGGCCACATTTGCTTCTGACACAACTGTGTTCACTAGCAACCTCAAACAGACACCATGGTGCATC
TGACTCCTGAGGAGAAGTCTGCCGTTACTGCCCTGTGGGGCAAGGTGAACGTGGATGAAGTTGGTGGTGA
GGCCCTGGGCAGGTTGGTATCAAGGTTACAAGACAGGTTTAAGGAGACCAATAGAAACTGGGCATGTGGA
GACAGAGAAGGGCCAAACAGGCCAAAGATCGGAAGAGCGTCGTGTAGGGAAAGAGTGTAGATCTCGGTGG
TCGCCGTATCATTGAATTCAAGGGGCTACTTTAGGAGCAATTATCTTGTTTACTAAAACTGAATACCTTG
CTATCTCTTTGATACATTTTTACAAAGCTGAATTAAAATGGTATAAATTAAATCACTTTTTTCAATTCTA
CCGGGTAGGGGAGGCGCTTTTCCCAAGGCAGTCTGGAGCATGCGCTTTAGCAGCCCCGCTGGGCACTTGG
CGCTACACAAGTGGCCTCTGGCCTCGCACACATTCCACATCCACCGGTAGGCGCCAACCGGCTCCGTTCT
TTGGTGGCCCCTTCGCGCCACCTTCTACTCCTCCCCTAGTCAGGAAGTTCCCCCCCGCCCCGCAGCTCGC
GTCGTGCAGGACGTGACAAATGGAAGTAGCACGTCTCACTAGTCTCGTGCAGATGGACAGCACCGCTGAG
CAATGGAAGCGGGTAGGCCTTTGGGGCAGCGGCCAATAGCAGCTTTGCTCCTTCGCTTTCTGGGCTCAGA
GGCTGGGAAGGGGTGGGTCCGGGGGCGGGCTCAGGGGCGGGCTCAGGGGCGGGGCGGGCGCCCGAAGGTC
CTCCGGAGGCCCGGCATTCTGCACGCTTCAAAAGCGCACGTCTGCCGCGCTGTTCTCCTCTTCCTCATCT
CCGGGCCTTTCGACCTGCAGCCCAAGCTTACCATGACCGAGTACAAGCCCACGGTGCGCCTCGCCACCCG
CGACGACGTCCCCAGGGCCGTACGCACCCTCGCCGCCGCGTTCGCCGACTACCCCGCCACGCGCCACACC
GTCGATCCGGACCGCCACATCGAGCGGGTCACCGAGCTGCAAGAACTCTTCCTCACGCGCGTCGGGCTCG
ACATCGGCAAGGTGTGGGTCGCGGACGACGGCGCCGCGGTGGCGGTCTGGACCACGCCGGAGAGCGTCGA
AGCGGGGGCGGTGTTCGCCGAGATCGGCCCGCGCATGGCCGAGTTGAGCGGTTCCCGGCTGGCCGCGCAG
CAACAGATGGAAGGCCTCCTGGCGCCGCACCGGCCCAAGGAGCCCGCGTGGTTCCTGGCCACCGTCGGCG
TCTCGCCCGACCACCAGGGCAAGGGTCTGGGCAGCGCCGTCGTGCTCCCCGGAGTGGAGGCGGCCGAGCG
CGCCGGGGTGCCCGCCTTCCTGGAGACCTCCGCGCCCCGCAACCTCCCCTTCTACGAGCGGCTCGGCTTC
ACCGTCACCGCCGACGTCGAGGTGCCCGAAGGACCGCGCACCTGGTGCATGACCCGCAAGCCCGGTGCCT
GACGCCCGCCCCACGACCCGCAGCGCCCGACCGAAAGGAGCGCACGACCCCATCATCCAATTCCGCCCCC
CCCCCCTAACGTTACTGGCCGAAGCCGCTTGGAATAAGGCCGGTGTGCGTTTGTCTATATGTTATTTTCC
ACCATATTGCCGTCTTTTGGCAATGTGAGGGCCCGGAAACCTGGCCCTGTCTTCTTGACGAGCATTCCTA
GGGGTCTTTCCCCTCTCGCCAAAGGAATGCAAGGTCTGTTGAATGTCGTGAAGGAAGCAGTTCCTCTGGA
AGCTTCTTGAAGACAAACAACGTCTGTAGCGACCCTTTGCAGGCAGCGGAACCCCCCACCTGGCGACAGG
TGCCTCTGCGGCCAAAAGCCACGTGTATAAGATACACCTGCAAAGGCGGCACAACCCCAGTGCCACGTTG
TGAGTTGGATAGTTGTGGAAAGAGTCAAATGGCTCTCCTCAAGCGTATTCAACAAGGGGCTGAAGGATGC
CCAGAAGGTACCCCATTGTATGGGATCTGATCTGGGGCCTCGGTGCACATGCTTTACATGTGTTTAGTCG
AGGTTAAAAAACGTCTAGGCCCCCCGAACCACGGGGACGTGGTTTTCCTTTGAAAAACACGATGATAATA
TGGCCACAACCATGGTGAGCAAGGGCGAGGAGGATAACATGGCCATCATCAAGGAGTTCATGCGCTTCAA
GGTGCACATGGAGGGCTCCGTGAACGGCCACGAGTTCGAGATCGAGGGCGAGGGCGAGGGCCGCCCCTAC
GAGGGCACCCAGACCGCCAAGCTGAAGGTGACCAAGGGTGGCCCCCTGCCCTTCGCCTGGGACATCCTGT
CCCCTCAGTTCATGTACGGCTCCAAGGCCTACGTGAAGCACCCCGCCGACATCCCCGACTACTTGAAGCT
GTCCTTCCCCGAGGGCTTCAAGTGGGAGCGCGTGATGAACTTCGAGGACGGCGGCGTGGTGACCGTGACC
CAGGACTCCTCCCTGCAGGACGGCGAGTTCATCTACAAGGTGAAGCTGCGCGGCACCAACTTCCCCTCCG
ACGGCCCCGTAATGCAGAAGAAGACCATGGGCTGGGAGGCCTCCTCCGAGCGGATGTACCCCGAGGACGG
CGCCCTGAAGGGCGAGATCAAGCAGAGGCTGAAGCTGAAGGACGGCGGCCACTACGACGCTGAGGTCAAG
ACCACCTACAAGGCCAAGAAGCCCGTGCAGCTGCCCGGCGCCTACAACGTCAACATCAAGTTGGACATCA
CCTCCCACAACGAGGACTACACCATCGTGGAACAGTACGAACGCGCCGAGGGCCGCCACTCCACCGGCGG
CATGGACGAGCTGTACAAGTAATTAATTAAGAATTATCAAGCTTATCGATACCGTCGACCTGCAGCCAAG
CTTATCGATAAAATAAAAGATTTTATTTAGTCTCCAGAAAAAGGGGGGAATGAAAGACCCCACCTGTAGG
TTTGGCAAGCTAGCTTAAGTAACGCCATTTTGCAAGGCATGGAAAATACATAACTGAGAATAGAGAAGTT
CAGATCAAGGTTAGGAACAGAGAGACAGCAGAATATGGGCCAAACAGGATATCTGTGGTAAGCAGTTCCT
GCCCCGGCTCAGGGCCAAGAACAGATGGTCCCCAGATGCGGTCCCGCCCTCAGCAGTTTCTAGAGAACCA
TCAGATGTTTCCAGGGTGCCCCAAGGACCTGAAATGACCCTGTGCCTTATTTGAACTAACCAATCAGTTC
GCTTCTCGCTTCTGTTCGCGCGCTTCTGCTCCCCGAGCTCAATAAAAGAGCCCACAACCCCTCACTCGGC
GCGCCAGTCCTCCGATAGACTGCGTCGCCCGGGTACCCGTGTATCCAATAAACCCTCTTGCAGTTGCATC
CGACTTGTGGTCTCGCTGTTCCTTGGGAGGGTCTCCTCTGAGTGATTGACTACCCGTCAGCGGGGGTCTT
TCATGGGTAACAGTTTCTTGAAGTTGGAGAACAACATTCTGAGGGTAGGAGTCGAATATTAAGTAATCCT
GACTCAATTAGCCACTGTTTTGAATCCACATACTCCAATACTCCTGAAATAGTTCATTATGGACAGCGCA
GAAGAGCTGGGGAGAATTAATTCGTAATCATGGTCATAGCTGTTTCCTGTGTGAAATTGTTATCCGCTCA
CAATTCCACACAACATACGAGCCGGAAGCATAAAGTGTAAAGCCTGGGGTGCCTAATGAGTGAGCTAACT
CACATTAATTGCGTTGCGCTCACTGCCCGCTTTCCAGTCGGGAAACCTGTCGTGCCAGCTGCATTAATGA
ATCGGCCAACGCGCGGGGAGAGGCGGTTTGCGTATTGGGCGCTCTTCCGCTTCCTCGCTCACTGACTCGC
TGCGCTCGGTCGTTCGGCTGCGGCGAGCGGTATCAGCTCACTCAAAGGCGGTAATACGGTTATCCACAGA
ATCAGGGGATAACGCAGGAAAGAACATGTGAGCAAAAGGCCAGCAAAAGGCCAGGAACCGTAAAAAGGCC
GCGTTGCTGGCGTTTTTCCATAGGCTCCGCCCCCCTGACGAGCATCACAAAAATCGACGCTCAAGTCAGA
GGTGGCGAAACCCGACAGGACTATAAAGATACCAGGCGTTTCCCCCTGGAAGCTCCCTCGTGCGCTCTCC
TGTTCCGACCCTGCCGCTTACCGGATACCTGTCCGCCTTTCTCCCTTCGGGAAGCGTGGCGCTTTCTCAT
AGCTCACGCTGTAGGTATCTCAGTTCGGTGTAGGTCGTTCGCTCCAAGCTGGGCTGTGTGCACGAACCCC
CCGTTCAGCCCGACCGCTGCGCCTTATCCGGTAACTATCGTCTTGAGTCCAACCCGGTAAGACACGACTT
ATCGCCACTGGCAGCAGCCACTGGTAACAGGATTAGCAGAGCGAGGTATGTAGGCGGTGCTACAGAGTTC
TTGAAGTGGTGGCCTAACTACGGCTACACTAGAAGGACAGTATTTGGTATCTGCGCTCTGCTGAAGCCAG
TTACCTTCGGAAAAAGAGTTGGTAGCTCTTGATCCGGCAAACAAACCACCGCTGGTAGCGGTGGTTTTTT
TGTTTGCAAGCAGCAGATTACGCGCAGAAAAAAAGGATCTCAAGAAGATCCTTTGATCTTTTCTACGGGG
TCTGACGCTCAGTGGAACGAAAACTCACGTTAAGGGATTTTGGTCATGAGATTATCAAAAAGGATCTTCA
CCTAGATCCTTTTAAATTAAAAATGAAGTTTTAAATCAATCTAAAGTATATATGAGTAAACTTGGTCTGA
CAG
