>Addgene plasmid #102943 | PresentER-Cassette mCherry | addgene partial sequence | sequence record 205953 | Addgene Partial NGS Result
AATGAAAGACCCCACCTGTAGGTTTGGCAAGCTAGCTTAAGTAACGCCATTTTGCAAGGCATGGAAAATA
CATAACTGAGAATAGAGAAGTTCAGATCAAGGTTAGGAACAGAGAGACAGCAGAATATGGGCCAAACAGG
ATATCTGTGGTAAGCAGTTCCTGCCCCGGCTCAGGGCCAAGAACAGATGGTCCCCAGATGCGGTCCCGCC
CTCAGCAGTTTCTAGAGAACCATCAGATGTTTCCAGGGTGCCCCAAGGACCTGAAATGACCCTGTGCCTT
ATTTGAACTAACCAATCAGTTCGCTTCTCGCTTCTGTTCGCGCGCTTCTGCTCCCCGAGCTCAATAAAAG
AGCCCACAACCCCTCACTCGGCGCGCCAGTCCTCCGATAGACTGCGTCGCCCGGGTACCCGTATTCCCAA
TAAAGCCTCTTGCTGTTTGCATCCGAATCGTGGACTCGCTGATCCTTGGGAGGGTCTCCTCAGATTGATT
GACTGCCCACCTCGGGGGTCTTTCATTTGGAGGTTCCACCGAGATTTGGAGACCCCTGCCCAGGGACCAC
CGACCCCCCCGCCGGGAGGTAAGCTGGCCAGCGGTCGTTTCGTGTCTGTCTCTGTCTTTGTGCGTGTTTG
TGCCGGCATCTAATGTTTGCGCCTGCGTCTGTACTAGTTAGCTAACTAGCTCTGTATCTGGCGGACCCGT
GGTGGAACTGACGAGTTCTGAACACCCGGCCGCAACCCTGGGAGACGTCCCAGGGACTTTGGGGGCCGTT
TTTGTGGCCCGACCTGAGGAAGGGAGTCGATGTGGAATCCGACCCCGTCAGGATATGTGGTTCTGGTAGG
AGACGAGAACCTAAAACAGTTCCCGCCTCCGTCTGAATTTTTGCTTTCGGTTTGGAACCGAAGCCGCGCG
TCTTGTCTGCTGCAGCGCTGCAGCATCGTTCTGTGTTGTCTCTGTCTGACTGTGTTTCTGTATTTGTCTG
AAAATTAGGGCCAGACTGTTACCACTCCCTTAAGTTTGACCTTAGGTCACTGGAAAGATGTCGAGCGGAT
CGCTCACAACCAGTCGGTAGATGTCAAGAAGAGACGTTGGGTTACCTTCTGCTCTGCAGAATGGCCAACC
TTTAACGTCGGATGGCCGCGAGACGGCACCTTTAACCGAGACCTCATCACCCAGGTTAAGATCAAGGTCT
TTTCACCTGGCCCGCATGGACACCCAGACCAGGTCCCCTACATCGTGACCTGGGAAGCCTTGGCTTTTGA
CCCCCCTCCCTGGGTCAAGCCCTTTGTACACCCTAAGCCTCCGCCTCCTCTTCCTCCATCCGCCCCGTCT
CTCCCCCTTGAACCTCCTCGTTCGACCCCGCCTCGATCCTCCCTTTATCCAGCCCTCACTCCTTCTCTAG
GCGCCGGAATTAGATCTCTCGACTAGGGATAACAGGGTAATTGTTTGAATGAGGCTTCAGTACTTTACAG
AATCGTTGCCTGCACATCTTGGAAACACTTGCTGGGATTACTTCTTCAGGTTAACCCAACAGAAGGCTCG
AGGTGACTGGAGTTCAGACGTGTGCTCTTCCGATCGCCACCATGCCTAATCATCAGTCCGGGTCACCTAC
CGGCAGTTCAGACCTGCTCCTTGATGGCAAGAAACAACGAGCCCATCTGGCGCTGAGGAGAAAACGGCGA
CGGGAAATGCGCAAGATTAACCGAAAGGTGAGAAGAATGAATCTCGCACCCATTAAAGAAAAAACAGCCT
GGCAGCACCTGCAAGCTCTGATCTTCGAGGCGGAAGAAGTGTTGAAGACTTCTCAAACTCCACAGACCTC
CCTCACGCTGTTTCTAGCACTCTTGGCCGTATTGGCCACATTTGCTTCTGACACAACTGTGTTCACTAGC
AACCTCAAACAGACACCATGGTGCATCTGACTCCTGAGGAGAAGTCTGCCGTTACTGCCCTGTGGGGCAA
GGTGAACGTGGATGAAGTTGGTGGTGAGGCCCTGGGCAGGTTGGTATCAAGGTTACAAGACAGGTTTAAG
GAGACCAATAGAAACTGGGCATGTGGAGACAGAGAAGGGCCAAACAGGCCAAAGATCGGAAGAGCGTCGT
GTAGGGATCTCGCCGTATCATTGAATTCAAGGGGCTACTTTAGGAGCAATTATCTTGTTTACTAAAACTG
AATACCTTGCTATCTCTTTGATACATTTTTACAAAGCTGAATTAAAATGGTATAAATTAAATCACTTTTT
TCAATTCTACCGGGTAGGGGAGGCGCTTTTCCCAAGGCAGTCTGGAGCATGCGCTTTAGCAGCCCCGCTG
GGCACTTGGCGCTACACAAGTGGCCTCTGGCCTCGCACACATTCCACATCCACCGGTAGGCGCCAACCGG
CTCCGTTCTTTGGTGGCCCCTTCGCGCCACCTTCTACTCCTCCCCTAGTCAGGAAGTTCCCCCCCGCCCC
GCAGCTCGCGTCGTGCAGGACGTGACAAATGGAAGTAGCACGTCTCACTAGTCTCGTGCAGATGGACAGC
ACCGCTGAGCAATGGAAGCGGGTAGGCCTTTGGGGCAGCGGCCAATAGCAGCTTTGCTCCTTCGCTTTCT
GGGCTCAGAGGCTGGGAAGGGGTGGGTCCGGGGGCGGGCTCAGGGGCGGGCTCAGGGGCGGGGCGGGCGC
CCGAAGGTCCTCCGGAGGCCCGGCATTCTGCACGCTTCAAAAGCGCACGTCTGCCGCGCTGTTCTCCTCT
TCCTCATCTCCGGGCCTTTCGACCTGCAGCCCAAGCTTACCATGACCGAGTACAAGCCCACGGTGCGCCT
CGCCACCCGCGACGACGTCCCCAGGGCCGTACGCACCCTCGCCGCCGCGTTCGCCGACTACCCCGCCACG
CGCCACACCGTCGATCCGGACCGCCACATCGAGCGGGTCACCGAGCTGCAAGAACTCTTCCTCACGCGCG
TCGGGCTCGACATCGGCAAGGTGTGGGTCGCGGACGACGGCGCCGCGGTGGCGGTCTGGACCACGCCGGA
GAGCGTCGAAGCGGGGGCGGTGTTCGCCGAGATCGGCCCGCGCATGGCCGAGTTGAGCGGTTCCCGGCTG
GCCGCGCAGCAACAGATGGAAGGCCTCCTGGCGCCGCACCGGCCCAAGGAGCCCGCGTGGTTCCTGGCCA
CCGTCGGCGTCTCGCCCGACCACCAGGGCAAGGGTCTGGGCAGCGCCGTCGTGCTCCCCGGAGTGGAGGC
GGCCGAGCGCGCCGGGGTGCCCGCCTTCCTGGAGACCTCCGCGCCCCGCAACCTCCCCTTCTACGAGCGG
CTCGGCTTCACCGTCACCGCCGACGTCGAGGTGCCCGAAGGACCGCGCACCTGGTGCATGACCCGCAAGC
CCGGTGCCTGACGCCCGCCCCACGACCCGCAGCGCCCGACCGAAAGGAGCGCACGACCCCATGCATCCAA
TTCCGCCCCCCCCCCCTAACGTTACTGGCCGAAGCCGCTTGGAATAAGGCCGGTGTGCGTTTGTCTATAT
GTTATTTTCCACCATATTGCCGTCTTTTGGCAATGTGAGGGCCCGGAAACCTGGCCCTGTCTTCTTGACG
AGCATTCCTAGGGGTCTTTCCCCTCTCGCCAAAGGAATGCAAGGTCTGTTGAATGTCGTGAAGGAAGCAG
TTCCTCTGGAAGCTTCTTGAAGACAAACAACGTCTGTAGCGACCCTTTGCAGGCAGCGGAACCCCCCACC
TGGCGACAGGTGCCTCTGCGGCCAAAAGCCACGTGTATAAGATACACCTGCAAAGGCGGCACAACCCCAG
TGCCACGTTGTGAGTTGGATAGTTGTGGAAAGAGTCAAATGGCTCTCCTCAAGCGTATTCAACAAGGGGC
TGAAGGATGCCCAGAAGGTACCCCATTGTATGGGATCTGATCTGGGGCCTCGGTGCACATGCTTTACATG
TGTTTAGTCGAGGTTAAAAAAACGTCTAGGCCCCCCGAACCACGGGGACGTGGTTTTCCTTTGAAAAACA
CGATGATAATATGGCCACAACCATGGTGAGCAAGGGCGAGGAGGATAACATGGCCATCATCAAGGAGTTC
ATGCGCTTCAAGGTGCACATGGAGGGCTCCGTGAACGGCCACGAGTTCGAGATCGAGGGCGAGGGCGAGG
GCCGCCCCTACGAGGGCACCCAGACCGCCAAGCTGAAGGTGACCAAGGGTGGCCCCCTGCCCTTCGCCTG
GGACATCCTGTCCCCTCAGTTCATGTACGGCTCCAAGGCCTACGTGAAGCACCCCGCCGACATCCCCGAC
TACTTGAAGCTGTCCTTCCCCGAGGGCTTCAAGTGGGAGCGCGTGATGAACTTCGAGGACGGCGGCGTGG
TGACCGTGACCCAGGACTCCTCCCTGCAGGACGGCGAGTTCATCTACAAGGTGAAGCTGCGCGGCACCAA
CTTCCCCTCCGACGGCCCCGTAATGCAGAAGAAGACCATGGGCTGGGAGGCCTCCTCCGAGCGGATGTAC
CCCGAGGACGGCGCCCTGAAGGGCGAGATCAAGCAGAGGCTGAAGCTGAAGGACGGCGGCCACTACGACG
CTGAGGTCAAGACCACCTACAAGGCCAAGAAGCCCGTGCAGCTGCCCGGCGCCTACAACGTCAACATCAA
GTTGGACATCACCTCCCACAACGAGGACTACACCATCGTGGAACAGTACGAACGCGCCGAGGGCCGCCAC
TCCACCGGCGGCATGGACGAGCTGTACAAGTAATTAATTAAGAATTATCAAGCTTATCGATACCGTCGAC
CTGCAGCCAAGCTTATCGATAAAATAAAAGATTTTATTTAGTCTCCAGAAAAAGGGGGGAATGAAAGACC
CCACCTGTAGGTTTGGCAAGCTAGCTTAAGTAACGCCATTTTGCAAGGCATGGAAAATACATAACTGAGA
ATAGAGAAGTTCAGATCAAGGTTAGGAACAGAGAGACAGCAGAATATGGGCCAAACAGGATATCTGTGGT
AAGCAGTTCCTGCCCCGGCTCAGGGCCAAGAACAGATGGTCCCCAGATGCGGTCCCGCCCTCAGCAGTTT
CTAGAGAACCATCAGATGTTTCCAGGGTGCCCCAAGGACCTGAAATGACCCTGTGCCTTATTTGAACTAA
CCAATCAGTTCGCTTCTCGCTTCTGTTCGCGCGCTTCTGCTCCCCGAGCTCAATAAAAGAGCCCACAACC
CCTCACTCGGCGCGCCAGTCCTCCGATAGACTGCGTCGCCCGGGTACCCGTGTATCCAATAAACCCTCTT
GCAGTTGCATCCGACTTGTGGTCTCGCTGTTCCTTGGGAGGGTCTCCTCTGAGTGATTGACTACCCGTCA
GCGGGGGTCTTTCATGGGTAACAGTTTCTTGAAGTTGGAGAACAACATTCTGAGGGTAGGAGTCGAATAT
TAAGTAATCCTGACTCAATTAGCCACTGTTTTGAATCCACATACTCCAATACTCCTGAAATAGTTCATTA
TGGACAGCGCAGAAAGAGCTATAGTTCATTATGGACAGCGCAGAAAGAGCTGGGGAGAATTGTGAAATTG
TTATCCGCTCACAATTCCACACAACATACGAGCCGGAAGCATAAAGTGTAAAGCCTGGGGTGCCTAATGA
GTGAGCTAACTCACATTAATTGCGTTGCGCTCACTGCCCGCTTTCCAGTCGGGAAACCTGTCGTGCCAGC
TGCATTAATGAATCGGCCAACGCGCGGGGAGAGGCGGTTTGCGTATTGGGCGCTCTTCCGCTTCCTCGCT
CACTGACTCGCTGCGCTCGGTCGTTCGGCTGCGGCGAGCGGTATCAGCTCACTCAAAGGCGGTAATACGG
TTATCCACAGAATCAGGGGATAACGCAGGAAAGAACATGTGAGCAAAAGGCCAGCAAAAGGCCAGGAACC
GTAAAAAGGCCGCGTTGCTGGCGTTTTTCCATAGGCTCCGCCCCCCTGACGAGCATCACAAAAATCGACG
CTCAAGTCAGAGGTGGCGAAACCCGACAGGACTATAAAGATACCAGGCGTTTCCCCCTGGAAGCTCCCTC
GTGCGCTCTCCTGTTCCGACCCTGCCGCTTACCGGATACCTGTCCGCCTTTCTCCCTTCGGGAAGCGTGG
CGCTTTCTCATAGCTCACGCTGTAGGTATCTCAGTTCGGTGTAGGTCGTTCGCTCCAAGCTGGGCTGTGT
GCACGAACCCCCCGTTCAGCCCGACCGCTGCGCCTTATCCGGTAACTATCGTCTTGAGTCCAACCCGGTA
AGACACGACTTATCGCCACTGGCAGCAGCCACTGGTAACAGGATTAGCAGAGCGAGGTATGTAGGCGGTG
CTACAGAGTTCTTGAAGTGGTGGCCTAACTACGGCTACACTAGAAGAACAGTATTTGGTATCTGCGCTCT
GCTGAAGCCAGTTACCTTCGGAAAAAGAGTTGGTAGCTCTTGATCCGGCAAACAAACCACCGCTGGTAGC
GGTGGTTTTTTTGTTTGCAAGCAGCAGATTACGCGCAGAAAAAAAGGATCTCAAGAAGATCCTTTGATCT
TTTCTACGGGGTCTGACGCTCAGTGGAACGAAAACTCACGTTAAGGGATTTTGGTCATGAGATTATCAAA
AAGGATCTTCACCTAGATCCTTTTAAATTAAAAATGAAGTTTTAAATCAATCTAAAGTATATATGAGTAA
ACTTGGTCTGACAGTTACCAATGCTTAATCAGTGAGGCACCTATCTCAGCGATCTGTCTATTTCGTTCAT
CCATAGTTGCCTGACTCCCCGTCGTGTAGATAACTACGATACGGGAGGGCTTACCATCTGGCCCCAGTGC
TGCAATGATACCGCGAGACCCACGCTCACCGGCTCCAGATTTATCAGCAATAAACCAGCCAGCCGGAAGG
GCCGAGCGCAGAAGTGGTCCTGCAACTTTATCCGCCTCCATCCAGTCTATTAATTGTTGCCGGGAAGCTA
GAGTAAGTAGTTCGCCAGTTAATAGTTTGCGCAACGTTGTTGCCATTGCTACAGGCATCGTGGTGTCACG
CTCGTCGTTTGGTATGGCTTCATTCAGCTCCGGTTCCCAACGATCAAGGCGAGTTACATGATCCCCCATG
TTGTGCAAAAAAGCGGTTAGCTCCTTCGGTCCTCCGATCGTTGTCAGAAGTAAGTTGGCCGCAGTGTTAT
CACTCATGGTTATGGCAGCACTGCATAATTCTCTTACTGTCATGCCATCCGTAAGATGCTTTTCTGTGAC
TGGTGAGTACTCAACCAAGTCATTCTGAGAATAGTGTATGCGGCGACCGAGTTGCTCTTGCCCGGCGTCA
ATACGGGATAATACCGCGCCACATAGCAGAACTTTAAAAGTGCTCATCATTGGAAAACGTTCTTCGGGGC
GAAAACTCTCAAGGATCTTACCGCTGTTGAGATCCAGTTCGATGTAACCCACTCGTGCACCCAACTGATC
TTCAGCATCTTTTACTTTCACCAGCGTTTCTGGGTGAGCAAAAACAGGAAGGCAAAATGCCGCAAAAAAG
GGAATAAGGGCGACACGGAAATGTTGAATACTCATACTCTTCCTTTTTCAATATTATTGAAGCATTTATC
AGGGTTATTGTCTCATGAGCGGATACATATTTGAATGTATTTAGAAAAATAAACAAATAGGGGTTCCGCG
CACATTTCCCCGAAAAGTGCCACCTGACGTCTAAGAAACCATTATTATCATGACATTAACCTATAAAAAT
AGGCGTATCACGAGGCCCTTTCGTCTCGCGCGTTTCGGTGATGACGGTGAAAACCTCTGACACATGCAGC
TCCCGGAGACGGTCACAGCTTGTCTGTAAGCGGATGCCGGGAGCAGACAAGCCCGTCAGGGCGCGTCAGC
GGGTGTTGGCGGGTGTCGGGGCTGGCTTAACTATGCGGCATCAGAGCAGATTGTACTGAGAGTGCACCAT
ATGCGGTGTGAAATACCGCACAGATGCGTAAGGAGAAAATACCGCATCAGGCGCCATTCGCCATTCAGGC
TGCGCAACTGTTGGGAAGGGCGATCGGTGCGGGCCTCTTCGCTATTACGCCAGCTGGCGAAAGGGGGATG
TGCTGCAAGGCGATTAAGTTGGGTAACGCCAGGGTTTTCCCAGTCACGACGTTGTAAAACGACGGCGCAA
GGAATGGTGCATGCAAGGAGATGGCGCCCAACAGTCCCCCGGCCACGGGGCCTGCCACCATACCCACGCC
GAAACAAGCGCTCATGAGCCCGAAGTGGCGAGCCCGATCTTCCCCATCGGTGATGTCGGCGATATAGGCG
CCAGCAACCGCACCTGTGGCGCCGGTGATGCCGGCCACGATGCGTCCGGCGTAGAGGCGATTAGTCCAAT
TTGTTAAAGACAGGATATCAGTGGTCCAGGCTCTAGTTTTGACTCAACAATATCACCAGCTGAAGCCTAT
AGAGTACGAGCCATAGATAAAATAAAAGATTTTATTTAGTCTCCAGAAAAAGGGGGG
